>Addgene plasmid #38240 | pCW57.1-4EBP1_4xAla | addgene full sequence | sequence record 424671 | Addgene NGS Result
GAGTTTACTCCCTATCAGTGATAGAGAACGTATGTCGAGTTTACTCCCTATCAGTGATAGAGAACGATGT
CGAGTTTACTCCCTATCAGTGATAGAGAACGTATGTCGAGTTTACTCCCTATCAGTGATAGAGAACGTAT
GTCGAGTTTACTCCCTATCAGTGATAGAGAACGTATGTCGAGTTTATCCCTATCAGTGATAGAGAACGTA
TGTCGAGTTTACTCCCTATCAGTGATAGAGAACGTATGTCGAGGTAGGCGTGTACGGTGGGAGGCCTATA
TAAGCAGAGCTCGTTTAGTGAACCGTCAGATCGCCTGGAGAATTGGCTAGCGATGTCCGGGGGCAGCAGC
TGCAGCCAGACTCCCAGCCGGGCTATCCCCACTCGCCGCGTAGCCCTCGGCGACGGCGTGCAGCTCCCGC
CCGGGGACTACAGCACCGCGCCCGGCGGCACGCTCTTCAGCACCGCGCCGGGAGGAACCAGAATCATCTA
TGACCGGAAATTCCTGATGGAGTGTCGGAACGCGCCTGTGGCCAAAGCACCCCCAAAGGACCTGCCAACC
ATTCCAGGGGTCACTAGCCCTACCAGCGATGAGCCTCCCATGCAGGCCAGCCAGAGCCATCTGCACAGCA
GCCCGGAAGATAAGCGGGCAGGTGGTGAAGAGTCACAGTTTGAGATGGACATTTAAGGATCCGGGGTTGG
GGTTGCGCCTTTTCCAAGGCAGCCCTGGGTTTGCGCAGGGACGCGGCTGCTCTGGGCGTGGTTCCGGGAA
ACGCAGCGGCGCCGACCCTGGGTCTCGCACATTCTTCACGTCCGTTCGCAGCGTCACCCGGATCTTCGCC
GCTACCCTTGTGGGCCCCCCGGCGACGCTTCCTGCTCCGCCCCTAAGTCGGGAAGGTTCCTTGCGGTTCG
CGGCGTGCCGGACGTGACAAACGGAAGCCGCACGTCTCACTAGTACCCTCGCAGACGGACAGCGCCAGGG
AGCAATGGCAGCGCGCCGACCGCGATGGGCTGTGGCCAATAGCGGCTGCTCAGCAGGGCGCGCCGAGAGC
AGCGGCCGGGAAGGGGCGGTGCGGGAGGCGGGGTGTGGGGCGGTAGTGTGGGCCCTGTTCCTGCCCGCGC
GGTGTTCCGCATTCTGCAAGCCTCCGGAGCGCACGTCGGCAGTCGGCTCCCTCGTTGACCGAATCACCGA
CCTCTCTCCCCAGCAATTCACCATGACCGAGTACAAGCCCACGGTGCGCCTCGCCACCCGCGACGACGTC
CCCAGGGCCGTACGCACCCTCGCCGCCGCGTTCGCCGACTACCCCGCCACGCGCCACACCGTCGATCCGG
ACCGCCACATCGAGCGGGTCACCGAGCTGCAAGAACTCTTCCTCACGCGCGTCGGGCTCGACATCGGCAA
GGTGTGGGTCGCGGACGACGGCGCCGCGGTGGCGGTCTGGACCACGCCGGAGAGCGTCGAAGCGGGGGCG
GTGTTCGCCGAGATCGGCCCGCGCATGGCCGAGTTGAGCGGTTCCCGGCTGGCCGCGCAGCAACAGATGG
AAGGCCTCCTGGCGCCGCACCGGCCCAAGGAGCCCGCGTGGTTCCTGGCCACCGTCGGCGTCTCGCCCGA
CCACCAGGGCAAGGGTCTGGGCAGCGCCGTCGTGCTCCCCGGAGTGGAGGCGGCCGAGCGCGCCGGGGTG
CCCGCCTTCCTGGAGACCTCCGCGCCCCGCAACCTCCCCTTCTACGAGCGGCTCGGCTTCACCGTCACCG
CCGACGTCGAGGTGCCCGAAGGACCGCGCACCTGGTGCATGACCCGCAAGCCCGGTGCCGAAGGTAGAGG
TTCTCTCCTCACTTGTGGTGATGTTGAAGAAAACCCTGGTCCAATGTCTAGACTGGACAAGAGCAAAGTC
ATAAACGGAGCTCTGGAATTACTCAATGGTGTCGGTATCGAAGGCCTGACGACAAGGAAACTCGCTCAAA
AGCTGGGAGTTGAGCAGCCTACCCTGTACTGGCACGTGAAGAACAAGCGGGCCCTGCTCGATGCCCTGCC
AATCGAGATGCTGGACAGGCATCATACCCACTTCTGCCCCCTGGAAGGCGAGTCATGGCAAGACTTTCTG
CGGAACAACGCCAAGTCATACCGCTGTGCTCTCCTCTCACATCGCGACGGGGCTAAAGTGCATCTCGGCA
CCCGCCCAACAGAGAAACAGTACGAAACCCTGGAAAATCAGCTCGCGTTCCTGTGTCAGCAAGGCTTCTC
CCTGGAGAACGCACTGTACGCTCTGTCCGCCGTGGGCCACTTTACACTGGGCTGCGTATTGGAGGAACAG
GAGCATCAAGTAGCAAAAGAGGAAAGAGAGACACCTACCACCGATTCTATGCCCCCACTTCTGAGACAAG
CAATTGAGCTGTTCGACCGGCAGGGAGCCGAACCTGCCTTCCTTTTCGGCCTGGAACTAATCATATGTGG
CCTGGAGAAACAGCTAAAGTGCGAAAGCGGCGGGCCGACCGACGCCCTTGACGATTTTGACTTAGACATG
CTCCCAGCCGATGCCCTTGACGACTTTGACCTTGATATGCTGCCTGCTGACGCTCTTGACGATTTTGACC
TTGACATGCTCCCCGGGTAACTAAGTAAGGATCGATCCAAGATATCGTATTCTTAACTATGTTGCTCCTT
TTACGCTATGTGGATACGCTGCTTTAATGCCTTTGTATCATGCTATTGCTTCCCGTATGGCTTTCATTTT
CTCCTCCTTGTATAAATCCTGGTTGCTGTCTCTTTATGAGGAGTTGTGGCCCGTTGTCAGGCAACGTGGC
GTGGTGTGCACTGTGTTTGCTGACGCAACCCCCACTGGTTGGGGCATTGCCACCACCTGTCAGCTCCTTT
CCGGGACTTTCGCTTTCCCCCTCCCTATTGCCACGGCGGAACTCATCGCCGCCTGCCTTGCCCGCTGCTG
GACAGGGGCTCGGCTGTTGGGCACTGACAATTCCGTGGTGTTGTCGGGGAAGCTGACGTCCTTTCCATGG
CTGCTCGCCTGTGTTGCCACCTGGATTCTGCGCGGGACGTCCTTCTGCTACGTCCCTTCGGCCCTCAATC
CAGCGGACCTTCCTTCCCGCGGCCTGCTGCCGGCTCTGCGGCCTCTTCCGCGTCTTCGCCTTCGCCCTCA
GACGAGTCGGATCTCCCTTTGGGCCGCCTCCCCGCCTGTTTCGCCTCGGCGTCCGGACTAGAGGTACCTT
TAAGACCAATGACTTACAAGGCAGCTGTAGATCTTAGCCACTTTTTAAAAGAAAAGGGGGGACTGGAAGG
GCTAATTCACTCCCAACGAAGACAAGATCTGCTTTTTGCTTGTACTGGGTCTCTCTGGTTAGACCAGATC
TGAGCCTGGGAGCTCTCTGGCTAACTAGGGAACCCACTGCTTAAGCCTCAATAAAGCTTGCCTTGAGTGC
TTCAAGTAGTGTGTGCCCGTCTGTTGTGTGACTCTGGTAACTAGAGATCCCTCAGACCCTTTTAGTCAGT
GTGGAAAATCTCTAGCAGTAGTAGTTCATGTCATCTTATTATTCAGTATTTATAACTTGCAAAGAAATGA
ATATCAGAGAGTGAGAGGAACTTGTTTATTGCAGCTTATAATGGTTACAAATAAAGCAATAGCATCACAA
ATTTCACAAATAAAGCATTTTTTTCACTGCATTCTAGTTGTGGTTTGTCCAAACTCATCAATGTATCTTA
TCATGTCTGGCTCTAGCTATCCCGCCCCTAACTCCGCCCATCCCGCCCCTAACTCCGCCCAGTTCCGCCC
ATTCTCCGCCCCATGGCTGACTAATTTTTTTTATTTATGCAGAGGCCGAGGCCGCCTCGGCCTCTGAGCT
ATTCCAGAAGTAGTGAGGAGGCTTTTTTGGAGGCCTTTCAAATATGTATCCGCTCATGAGACAATAACCC
TGATAAATGCTTCAATAATATTGAAAAAGGAAGAGTATGAGTATTCAACATTTCCGTGTCGCCCTTATTC
CCTTTTTTGCGGCATTTTGCCTTCCTGTTTTTGCTCACCCAGAAACGCTGGTGAAAGTAAAAGATGCTGA
AGATCAGTTGGGTGCACGAGTGGGTTACATCGAACTGGATCTCAACAGCGGTAAGATCCTTGAGAGTTTT
CGCCCCGAAGAACGTTTTCCAATGATGAGCACTTTTAAAGTTCTGCTATGTGGCGCGGTATTATCCCGTA
TTGACGCCGGGCAAGAGCAACTCGGTCGCCGCATACACTATTCTCAGAATGACTTGGTTGAGTACTCACC
AGTCACAGAAAAGCATCTTACGGATGGCATGACAGTAAGAGAATTATGCAGTGCTGCCATAACCATGAGT
GATAACACTGCGGCCAACTTACTTCTGACAACGATCGGAGGACCGAAGGAGCTAACCGCTTTTTTGCACA
ACATGGGGGATCATGTAACTCGCCTTGATCGTTGGGAACCGGAGCTGAATGAAGCCATACCAAACGACGA
GCGTGACACCACGATGCCTGTAGCAATGGCAACAACGTTGCGCAAACTATTAACTGGCGAACTACTTACT
CTAGCTTCCCGGCAACAATTAATAGACTGGATGGAGGCGGATAAAGTTGCAGGACCACTTCTGCGCTCGG
CCCTTCCGGCTGGCTGGTTTATTGCTGATAAATCTGGAGCCGGTGAGCGTGGGTCTCGCGGTATCATTGC
AGCACTGGGGCCAGATGGTAAGCCCTCCCGTATCGTAGTTATCTACACGACGGGGAGTCAGGCAACTATG
GATGAACGAAATAGACAGATCGCTGAGATAGGTGCCTCACTGATTAAGCATTGGTAACTGTCAGACCAAG
TTTACTCATATATACTTTAGATTGATTTAAAACTTCATTTTTAATTTAAAAGGATCTAGGTGAAGATCCT
TTTTGATAATCTCATGACCAAAATCCCTTAACGTGAGTTTTCGTTCCACTGAGCGTCAGACCCCGTAGAA
AAGATCAAAGGATCTTCTTGAGATCCTTTTTTTCTGCGCGTAATCTGCTGCTTGCAAACAAAAAAACCAC
CGCTACCAGCGGTGGTTTGTTTGCCGGATCAAGAGCTACCAACTCTTTTTCCGAAGGTAACTGGCTTCAG
CAGAGCGCAGATACCAAATACTGTTCTTCTAGTGTAGCCGTAGTTAGGCCACCACTTCAAGAACTCTGTA
GCACCGCCTACATACCTCGCTCTGCTAATCCTGTTACCAGTGGCTGCTGCCAGTGGCGATAAGTCGTGTC
TTACCGGGTTGGACTCAAGACGATAGTTACCGGATAAGGCGCAGCGGTCGGGCTGAACGGGGGGTTCGTG
CACACAGCCCAGCTTGGAGCGAACGACCTACACCGAACTGAGATACCTACAGCGTGAGCTATGAGAAAGC
GCCACGCTTCCCGAAGGGAGAAAGGCGGACAGGTATCCGGTAAGCGGCAGGGTCGGAACAGGAGAGCGCA
CGAGGGAGCTTCCAGGGGGAAACGCCTGGTATCTTTATAGTCCTGTCGGGTTTCGCCACCTCTGACTTGA
GCGTCGATTTTTGTGATGCTCGTCAGGGGGGCGGAGCCTATGGAAAAACGCCAGCAACGCGGCCTTTTTA
CGGTTCCTGGCCTTTTGCTGGCCTTTTGCTCACATGTTCTTTCCTGCGTTATCCCCTGATTCTGTGGATA
ACCGTATTACCGCCTTTGAGTGAGCTGATACCGCTCGCCGCAGCCGAACGACCGAGCGCAGCGAGTCAGT
GAGCGAGGAAGCGGAAGAGCGCCCAATACGCAAACCGCCTCTCCCCGCGCGTTGGCCGATTCATTAATGC
AGCTGGCACGACAGGTTTCCCGACTGGAAAGCGGGCAGTGAGCGCAACGCAATTAATGTGAGTTAGCTCA
CTCATTAGGCACCCCAGGCTTTACACTTTATGCTTCCGGCTCGTATGTTGTGTGGAATTGTGAGCGGATA
ACAATTTCACACAGGAAACAGCTATGACCATGATTACGCCAAGCGCGCAATTAACCCTCACTAAAGGGAA
CAAAAGCTGGAGCTGCAAGCTTAATGTAGTCTTATGCAATACTCTTGTAGTCTTGCAACATGGTAACGAT
GAGTTAGCAACATGCCTTACAAGGAGAGAAAAAGCACCGTGCATGCCGATTGGTGGAAGTAAGGTGGTAC
GATCGTGCCTTATTAGGAAGGCAACAGACGGGTCTGACATGGATTGGACGAACCACTGAATTGCCGCATT
GCAGAGATATTGTATTTAAGTGCCTAGCTCGATACATAAACGGGTCTCTCTGGTTAGACCAGATCTGAGC
CTGGGAGCTCTCTGGCTAACTAGGGAACCCACTGCTTAAGCCTCAATAAAGCTTGCCTTGAGTGCTTCAA
GTAGTGTGTGCCCGTCTGTTGTGTGACTCTGGTAACTAGAGATCCCTCAGACCCTTTTAGTCAGTGTGGA
AAATCTCTAGCAGTGGCGCCCGAACAGGGACTTGAAAGCGAAAGGGAAACCAGAGGAGCTCTCTCGACGC
AGGACTCGGCTTGCTGAAGCGCGCACGGCAAGAGGCGAGGGGCGGCGACTGGTGAGTACGCCAAAAATTT
TGACTAGCGGAGGCTAGAAGGAGAGAGATGGGTGCGAGAGCGTCAGTATTAAGCGGGGGAGAATTAGATC
GCGATGGGAAAAAATTCGGTTAAGGCCAGGGGGAAAGAAAAAATATAAATTAAAACATATAGTATGGGCA
AGCAGGGAGCTAGAACGATTCGCAGTTAATCCTGGCCTGTTAGAAACATCAGAAGGCTGTAGACAAATAC
TGGGACAGCTACAACCATCCCTTCAGACAGGATCAGAAGAACTTAGATCATTATATAATACAGTAGCAAC
CCTCTATTGTGTGCATCAAAGGATAGAGATAAAAGACACCAAGGAAGCTTTAGACAAGATAGAGGAAGAG
CAAAACAAAAGTAAGACCACCGCACAGCAAGCGGCCGCTGATCTTCAGACCTGGAGGAGGAGATATGAGG
GACAATTGGAGAAGTGAATTATATAAATATAAAGTAGTAAAAATTGAACCATTAGGAGTAGCACCCACCA
AGGCAAAGAGAAGAGTGGTGCAGAGAGAAAAAAGAGCAGTGGGAATAGGAGCTTTGTTCCTTGGGTTCTT
GGGAGCAGCAGGAAGCACTATGGGCGCAGCGTCAATGACGCTGACGGTACAGGCCAGACAATTATTGTCT
GGTATAGTGCAGCAGCAGAACAATTTGCTGAGGGCTATTGAGGCGCAACAGCATCTGTTGCAACTCACAG
TCTGGGGCATCAAGCAGCTCCAGGCAAGAATCCTGGCTGTGGAAAGATACCTAAAGGATCAACAGCTCCT
GGGGATTTGGGGTTGCTCTGGAAAACTCATTTGCACCACTGCTGTGCCTTGGAATGCTAGTTGGAGTAAT
AAATCTCTGGAACAGATTTGGAATCACACGACCTGGATGGAGTGGGACAGAGAAATTAACAATTACACAA
GCTTAATACACTCCTTAATTGAAGAATCGCAAAACCAGCAAGAAAAGAATGAACAAGAATTATTGGAATT
AGATAAATGGGCAAGTTTGTGGAATTGGTTTAACATAACAAATTGGCTGTGGTATATAAAATTATTCATA
ATGATAGTAGGAGGCTTGGTAGGTTTAAGAATAGTTTTTGCTGTACTTTCTATAGTGAATAGAGTTAGGC
AGGGATATTCACCATTATCGTTTCAGACCCACCTCCCAACCCCGAGGGGACAATTCTCGACCTCGAGACA
AATGGCAGTATTCATCCACAATTTTAAAAGAAAAGGGGGGATTGGGGGGTACAGTGCAGGGGAAAGAATA
GTAGACATAATAGCAACAGACATACAAACTAAAGAATTACAAAAACAAATTACAAAAATTCAAAATTTTC
GGGTTTATTACAGGGACAGCAGAGATCCACTTTGGCCGCGAATCGATATGTC
Features (pLannotate 1.2.2; 26 found; start..end, strand, type, name):
      1..315     +  promoter       tight TRE promoter: Tet-responsive promoter PTight, consisting of seven tet operator sequences followed by the minimal CMV promoter
    333..683     +  CDS            Eif4ebp1: 4EBP1_RAT - Experimental evidence at protein level: Swiss-Prot protein existence level 1. Repressor of translation initiation that regulates EIF4E activity by preventing its assembly into the eIF4F complex: hypophosphorylated form competes with EIF4G1/EIF4G3 and strongly binds to EIF4E, leading to repress translation. In contrast, hyperphosphorylated form dissociates from EIF4E, allowing interaction between EIF4G1/EIF4G3 and EIF4E, leading to initiation of translation (By similarity). Mediates the regulation of protein translation by hormones, growth factors and other stimuli that signal throu
    693..1203    +  promoter       hPGK promoter: human phosphoglycerate kinase 1 promoter
   1213..1809    +  CDS            PuroR (fragment): puromycin N-acetyltransferase; pac from Streptomyces; confers resistance to puromycin
   1864..2561    +  CDS            rtTA3 (fragment): reverse tetracycline transactivator 3 activates expression from Tet-responsive promoters in the presence of doxycycline
   2491..2601    +  CDS            VP48: 3 tandem repeats of the minimal activation domain of herpes simplex virus VP16 (Cheng et al., 2013)
   2637..3185    +  misc_feature   WPRE (fragment): woodchuck hepatitis virus posttranscriptional regulatory element
   3211..3282    +  CDS            nef (fragment): NEF_HV1Z2 - Experimental evidence at protein level: Swiss-Prot protein existence level 1. Extracellular Nef protein targets CD4(+) T-lymphocytes for apoptosis by interacting with CXCR4 surface receptors. From Human immunodeficiency virus type 1 group M subtype D (isolate Z2/CDC-Z34) (HIV-1).
   3284..3517    +  LTR            3' LTR (ΔU3): self-inactivating 3' long terminal repeat (LTR) from HIV-1
   3589..3710    +  polyA_signal   SV40 poly(A) signal: SV40 polyadenylation signal
   3750..3885    +  rep_origin     SV40 ori: SV40 origin of replication
   3893..3956    +  promoter       AmpR promoter: bla
   3957..4817    +  CDS            AmpR: β-lactamase; bla; confers resistance to ampicillin, carbenicillin, and related antibiotics
   4988..5576    +  rep_origin     ori: high-copy-number ColE1/pMB1/pBR322/pUC origin of replication
   5759..5851    +  CDS            lacI (fragment): lac repressor; lacI; The lac repressor binds to the lac operator to inhibit transcription in E. coli. This inhibition can be relieved by adding lactose or isopropyl-β-D-thiogalactopyranoside (IPTG).
   5864..5885    +  protein_bind   CAP binding site: CAP binding activates transcription in the presence of cAMP. E. coli catabolite activator protein
   5900..5930    +  promoter       lac promoter: promoter for the E. coli lac operon
   5938..5954    +  protein_bind   lac operator: The lac repressor binds to the lac operator to inhibit transcription in E. coli. This inhibition can be relieved by adding lactose or isopropyl-β-D-thiogalactopyranoside (IPTG). lac repressor encoded by lacI
   5999..6017    +  promoter       T3 promoter: promoter for bacteriophage T3 RNA polymerase
   6045..6271    +  promoter       RSV promoter: Rous sarcoma virus enhancer/promoter
   6272..6452    +  LTR            5' LTR (truncated): truncated 5' long terminal repeat (LTR) from HIV-1
   6499..6624    +  misc_feature   HIV-1 Ψ: packaging signal of human immunodeficiency virus type 1
   6608..6971    +  CDS            HIV-1 gag (fragment): gag protein from human immunodeficiency virus 1; gag
   7117..7350    +  misc_feature   RRE: The Rev response element (RRE) of HIV-1 allows for Rev-dependent mRNA export from the nucleus to the cytoplasm.
   7727..7751    +  CDS            Rev (fragment): human immunodeficiency virus 1 (HIV-1) Rev protein; rev; enhances nuclear export of unspliced and incompletely spliced viral mRNAs
   7792..7909    +  misc_feature   cPPT/CTS: central polypurine tract and central termination sequence of HIV-1
