[The description below was written by a language model from this plasmid's Addgene catalogue record and pLannotate feature annotations shown in this document.]
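Description:
pCW57.1-4EBP1_4xAla is a doxycycline-inducible, all-in-one lentiviral expression plasmid built on the pCW57.1 backbone. It is propagated in E. coli through a high-copy ColE1/pUC-type origin with ampicillin selection (AmpR). The catalogue gives an approximate total size of 6 kb, whereas the sequenced record used for the feature table is 7,962 nt, so the catalogue sizes should be read as rough estimates. The viral framework is of the third-generation, self-inactivating type. An RSV promoter fused to a truncated HIV-1 5' LTR drives genomic RNA production, and it is followed by the Ψ packaging signal, a gag fragment, the RRE for Rev-dependent export, and cPPT/CTS. The 3' end carries a WPRE, a ΔU3 3' LTR, and an SV40 poly(A) signal and origin.

The payload, cloned between NheI and BamHI sites, is a 4E-BP1 (Eif4ebp1) coding sequence described as a rat/human hybrid. It carries alanine substitutions at T37, T46, S65 and T70. Because the hypophosphorylated form of 4E-BP1 is the one that binds eIF4E tightly and blocks eIF4F assembly, a mutant lacking these sites is expected to repress cap-dependent translation constitutively; the record labels it dominant negative. Its expression is controlled by a tight TRE promoter (seven tet operators plus a minimal CMV promoter). Downstream, a human PGK promoter drives a puromycin resistance gene followed by an rtTA3-type reverse transactivator. Transduced mammalian cells can therefore be selected with puromycin and induced with doxycycline without a second vector. The feature table does not annotate the element linking the two coding regions. The associated publication concerns mTORC1-mediated control of mRNA translation, consistent with inducible expression of this mutant to study that regulation.
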