Addgene plasmid #38240: pCW57.1-4EBP1_4xAla
Depositing lab: David Sabatini. Depositing organization: Whitehead Institute for Biomedical Research. Publication: A unifying model for mTORC1-mediated regulation of mRNA translation. Thoreen CC, Chantranupong L, Keys HR, Wang T, Gray NS, Sabatini DM. Nature. 2012 May 2;485(7396):109-13. doi: 10.1038/nature11083. PubMed 22552098.
Backbone
  Vector backbone: pCW57.1
  Backbone manufacturer: Broad Insitute
  Backbone size w/o insert (bp): 5000
  Total vector size (bp): 6000
  Vector type: Mammalian Expression, Lentiviral ; Doxycycline inducible
Growth in bacteria
  Bacterial resistance: Ampicillin, 100 μg/mL
  Growth temperature: 37°C
  Growth strain: NEB Stable
  Copy number: Unknown
Gene/Insert
  Gene/Insert name: 4EBP1 (alt name: Eif4Ebp1)
  Species: R. norvegicus (rat); hybrid gene of rat and human
  Insert size (bp): 357
  Mutation: T37A, T46A, S65A, T70A (dominant negative)
  Entrez Gene: Eif4ebp1 (a.k.a. PHAS-I)
  Promoter: Tet ON
  Cloning method: Restriction Enzyme; 5′ cloning site Nhe1 (not destroyed); 3′ cloning site BamH1 (not destroyed)
  Sequencing primers: 5′ ATAAGCTAGCGATGTCCGGGGGCAGCAGCTGC; 3′ GGATGGATCCTTAAATGTCCATCTCAAACTG
Terms and licenses: Academic/Nonprofit Terms; Industry Terms: Not Available to Industry
How to cite: pCW57.1-4EBP1_4xAla was a gift from David Sabatini (Addgene plasmid # 38240 ; http://n2t.net/addgene:38240 ; RRID:Addgene_38240)
