>Addgene plasmid #38240 | pCW57.1-4EBP1_4xAla | addgene partial sequence | sequence record 128796 | TETp-fwd 5'-gcctatatagcagagctcgtttag-3'
ATTGGCTAGCGATGTCCGGGGGCAGCAGCTGCAGCCAGACTCCCAGCCGGGCTATCCCCACTCGCCGCGT
AGCCCTCGGCGACGGCGTGCAGCTCCCGCCCGGGGACTACAGCACCGCGCCCGGCGGCACGCTCTTCAGC
ACCGCGCCGGGAGGAACCAGAATCATCTATGACCGGAAATTCCTGATGGAGTGTCGGAACGCGCCTGTGG
CCAAAGCACCCCCAAAGGACCTGCCAACCATTCCAGGGGTCACTAGCCCTACCAGCGATGAGCCTCCCAT
GCAGGCCAGCCAGAGCCATCTGCACAGCAGCCCGGAAGATAAGCGGGCAGGTGGTGAAGAGTCACAGTTT
GAGATGGACATTTAAGGATCCGGGGTTGGGGTTGCGCCTTTTCCAAGGCAGCCCTGGGTTTGCGCAGGGA
CGCGGCTGCTCTGGGCGTGGTTCCGGGAAACGCAGCGGCGCCGACCCTGGGTCTCGCACATTCTTCACGT
CCGTTCGCAGCGTCACCCGGATCTTCGCCGCTACCCTTGTGGGCCCCCCGGCGACGCTTCCTGCTCCGCC
CCTAAGTCGGGAAGGTTCCTTGCGGTTCGCGGCGTGCCGGACGTGACAAACGGAAGCCGCACGTCTCACT
AGTACCCTCGCAGACGGACAGCGCCAGGGAGCAATGGCAGCGCGCCGACCGCGATGGGCTGTGGCCAATA
GCGGCTGCTCAGCAGGGCGCGCCGAGAGCAGCGGCCGGGAAGGGGCGGTGCGGGAGGCGGGGTGTGGGGC
GGTAGTGTGGGCCCTGTTCCTGCCCGCGCGGTGTTCCGCATTCTGCAAGCCTCCGGAGCGCACGTCGGCA
GTCGGCTCCCTTCGTTGACCGAATCACCGACCTCTCTCCCCAGCAATTCACCATGACCGAGTACAAGCCC
ACGGTGCGCCTCGCCACCCGCGACGACGTCCCCAGGGCCGTACGCACCCTCGCGGCCGCGTTCGCCGACT
ACCCGCCACGCGCCACACCGTCGATCCGGAACGCAAATCGAGCGGGT
